Addgene plasmid #228806: mCherry_SeV_Nucleoprotein
Purpose: Expression of Sendai virus Nucleoprotein
Depositing lab: Shravanti Rampalli. Depositing organization: Institute for Stem Cell Science and Regenerative Medicine (inStem), India. Publication: A cytoplasmic form of EHMT1N methylates viral proteins to enable inclusion body maturation and efficient viral replication. Biligiri KK, Sharma NR, Mohanty A, Sarkar DP, Vemula PK, Rampalli S. PLoS Biol. 2024 Nov 7;22(11):e3002871. doi: 10.1371/journal.pbio.3002871. eCollection 2024 Nov. PubMed 39509467.
Backbone
  Vector backbone: pmCherry_C1
  Backbone size w/o insert (bp): 4722
  Vector type: Mammalian Expression
Growth in bacteria
  Bacterial resistance: Kanamycin, 50 μg/mL
  Growth temperature: 37°C
  Growth strain: DH5alpha
  Copy number: High Copy
Gene/Insert
  Gene/Insert name: Nucleoprotein
  Species: Sendai virus
  Insert size (bp): 1575
  Tag / fusion protein: mCherry (N terminal on backbone)
  Cloning method: Restriction Enzyme; 5′ cloning site ECoR1 (unknown if destroyed); 3′ cloning site BamH1 (unknown if destroyed)
Resource information
  A portion of this plasmid was derived from a plasmid made by: cDNA from infected cells
Terms and licenses: Academic/Nonprofit Terms; Industry Terms: Not Available to Industry
Depositor comments: Please visit https://doi.org/10.1101/2023.11.01.564969 for bioRxiv preprint.
How to cite: mCherry_SeV_Nucleoprotein was a gift from Shravanti Rampalli (Addgene plasmid # 228806 ; http://n2t.net/addgene:228806 ; RRID:Addgene_228806)
