[The description below was written by a language model from this plasmid's Addgene catalogue record and pLannotate feature annotations shown in this document.]
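Description:
mCherry_SeV_Nucleoprotein is a mammalian expression plasmid built on the pmCherry_C1 backbone that produces the Sendai virus nucleoprotein (N, also called NP) as a fusion with the red fluorescent protein mCherry at its N terminus. The roughly 1.6 kb N coding sequence, derived from cDNA of infected cells, was inserted by restriction cloning between the EcoRI and BamHI sites of the multiple cloning site, downstream of and in frame with mCherry. The fusion is transcribed from the human cytomegalovirus immediate-early enhancer and promoter and terminated by an SV40 polyadenylation signal, an arrangement that gives strong constitutive expression in transfected mammalian cells. The sequenced plasmid is about 6.3 kb, consistent with the stated backbone and insert sizes.

In bacteria the plasmid replicates from a high-copy ColE1/pUC-type origin and is selected with kanamycin. The Tn5 NeoR/KanR aminoglycoside phosphotransferase gene sits behind both a bacterial bla promoter and the SV40 enhancer/early promoter and is followed by an HSV TK polyadenylation signal, so the same marker can also confer G418 resistance in mammalian cells. An f1 origin is present as well. Short annotated fragments (ble, bGH poly(A), large T antigen) appear to be backbone remnants or partial matches rather than functional elements.

N encapsidates the viral RNA genome to form the helical nucleocapsid that serves as the template for transcription and replication. The record states the purpose simply as expression of Sendai virus nucleoprotein. The fluorescent tag allows its localisation to be followed in cells, which fits the associated study of viral protein methylation and inclusion body maturation during replication.
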