Features (pLannotate 1.2.2; 15 found; start..end, strand, type, name):
      4..432     +  rep_origin     f1 ori (sequence partly withheld): f1 bacteriophage origin of replication; arrow indicates direction of (+) strand synthesis
    466..587     -  polyA_signal   SV40 poly(A) signal: SV40 polyadenylation signal
    610..694     -  CDS            large T antigen (fragment): large T antigen from SV40 (simian virus 40)
    720..2291    -  CDS            N: NCAP_SENDF - Also known as NP. Experimental evidence at protein level: Swiss-Prot protein existence level 1. Encapsidates the genome in a ratio of one N per six ribonucleotides, protecting it from nucleases. The nucleocapsid (NC) has a helical structure with 13.07 N per turn. The encapsidated genomic RNA is termed the NC and serves as template for transcription and replication. Replication is dependent on intracellular concentration of newly synthesized N, termed N(0), which corresponds to the protein not associated with RNA. In contrast, when associated with RNA, it is termed N. During replic
   2293..2327    -  misc_feature   MCS (fragment): multiple cloning site
   2328..3035    -  CDS            mCherry: mCherry is a basic (constitutively fluorescent) red fluorescent protein published in 2004, derived from Discosoma sp.. It is reported to be a very rapidly-maturing monomer with low acid sensitivity.
   3080..3283    -  promoter       CMV promoter: human cytomegalovirus (CMV) immediate early promoter
   3284..3587    -  enhancer       CMV enhancer: human cytomegalovirus immediate early enhancer
   3762..4350    -  rep_origin     ori: high-copy-number ColE1/pMB1/pBR322/pUC origin of replication
   4572..4588    +  polyA_signal   bGH poly(A) signal (fragment): bovine growth hormone polyadenylation signal
   4679..4726    -  polyA_signal   HSV TK poly(A) signal: herpes simplex virus thymidine kinase polyadenylation signal (Cole and Stacy, 1985)
   4785..4937    -  CDS            ble (fragment): BLE_KLEPN - Experimental evidence at protein level: Swiss-Prot protein existence level 1. Binding protein with a strong affinity to the bleomycin family of antibiotics. Binds to CL990; an antimitotic-antibiotic compound. From Klebsiella pneumoniae.
   4958..5752    -  CDS            NeoR/KanR: aminoglycoside phosphotransferase from Tn5; aph(3')-II (or nptII); confers resistance to neomycin, kanamycin, and G418 (Geneticin®)
   5787..6144    -  promoter       SV40 promoter: SV40 enhancer and early promoter
   6146..6250    -  promoter       AmpR promoter: bla
>Addgene plasmid #228806 | mCherry_SeV_Nucleoprotein | addgene full sequence | sequence record 456132 | Addgene NGS Result
CTG
[124 nt withheld, positions 4-127]
C
[91 nt withheld, positions 129-219]
A
[49 nt withheld, positions 221-269]
CCTTTGACGTTGGAGTCCACGTTCTTT
[37 nt withheld, positions 297-333]
ACCCTATCTCGGTCTATTCTTTTGATTTATAAGGGATTTTGCCGATTTCGGCCTATTGGTTAAAAAATGA
GCTGATTTAACAAAAATTTAACGCGAATTTTAACAAAATATTAACGCTTACAATTTACGCGTTAAGATAC
ATTGATGAGTTTGGACAAACCACAACTAGAATGCAGTGAAAAAAATGCTTTATTTGTGAAATTTGTGATG
CTATTGCTTTATTTGTAACCATTATAAGCTGCAATAAACAAGTTAACAACAACAATTGCATTCATTTTAT
GTTTCAGGTTCAGGGGGAGGTGTGGGAGGTTTTTTAAAGCAAGTAAAACCTCTACAAATGTGGTATGGCT
GATTATGATCAGTTATCTAGATCCGGTGGATCCCTAGATTCCTCCTACCCCAGCTACTGCTGCGGCATCG
TCATCTTCGTCATGATCGACACCGTTATTGCGGCCTTCATCTCCATGGGTTGCAGAATCCTCTTGCCGTC
TCTCTGCGAGTCTCATGGCTATTCTTCTCTCTATGTCTGATACATCCTCATCATTGGTTTCCTCCTCTAA
CCGTTCAGCCCCATGTAGTGTGACAAAGTGGCCACCACTCACCTGACGTGCCCATCTTTCACCACTATCT
CCACCCCAACCCCTAGCGTCCTGGTCCGCATGGGCTTTTGTTTCTAGGTCGATGTCGGCATTGTCTAGAG
CTACCTCAATTGCACCACCGCCTGTTGGTTTGTGGTAAGCACCATCCCCACCGGACAAGTTTGCCAGATG
ATGTCTGAGCCTCCCCTTGGCTGTATCCGTCACTCCTAACTCATCTTCCAAGGCACTGCTGATCTTCGAT
TCAGCATCCTTTGCCACGGCTTGTCCTAGTAAGAACATTTCCATATCAAGGTATGTCCTCCCTGTGACGT
ACTGCTGCATTGCCTTGTTCTGTACGACGGCGACTCCCATGGCGTAACTCCATAGTGCAGGATAATTGCC
TGGAGCAAATTCACCATGAACAGGGTCCTTGAGGATACAGATAAAGGGAGCTCTGGGGCCTTTTGACAGG
TAGGTGTCTATGAGGCTTCTAAGCTTATTAATATCGGGCCTCAGGTTTGACAACGTTAGAGCTGCCATCT
TTGTTTCCACCCCATATTTAATAGTGTTCATGAAGGAAGCCAGCCCTGCATCTCGGATGTAGTTCCCAAC
GATCTGGATGTTCTTCTCTAATGTGGTGAGATCAGATCTTGCAGTATTCATAGTCACAAGGGTCTCAACC
ATGAGAGATACAAGGCTTTGCTGAGATCTCACAACCGAGCCTATCCCCTCAACTGTCTCCCCAGTGAAAA
CTAAGGCACCTTTCACGGTGCCGTCTTGTCTGAACGCCTCTAACCTGTTGAAGAACCCTTTCCTTAAGCC
GGCGCTGCTTGTGATGGCCTTCACCAGCACAATCCAGACTTGGACAATTATTGCTCCTAGGCATGCAGGA
TACCCATAGATTTGAAGGAGTGTGTCAGGGTCTGCAGCATCCCGTTGACCCTGGAAGAGTGGGCTCTTGT
TGACCATAGGTCCAAACAGCCATTCTGTGGTCCTCTCATATTCCATATCTCTCGTCTTCACAATGAATCC
GTCTGTCTTCGTCCTCTTAGGGTCTTTCTCTATGTTGTAGATCACATATTTGACATCGGCGTTTACTCCG
TTTGTTGTCAAGTACAATTCTGGACTACTGTAAGCCATGGCAAGCAGAGAGACGAGGAACCCCCCTCTCT
GAGAGTGCTGCTTATCTGTGTCCAATGAGTGAGCTAGGAAGGTAGTTGCAATGAATAACTTGTCTGCATC
ATCAGTCACACTTGGGCCTAGTACGAACACTGAGACTGTGCTCCTCTGGCCGGGGATAACAGCACCTCCT
CCCGACTTATTAATACTTTCGCTCCTCCTAGAGCTAAATGTATCGAAGGTGCTCAACAACCCGGCCATGG
AATTCGAAGCTTGAGCTCGAGATCTGAGTCCGGACTTGTACAGCTCGTCCATGCCGCCGGTGGAGTGGCG
GCCCTCGGCGCGTTCGTACTGTTCCACGATGGTGTAGTCCTCGTTGTGGGAGGTGATGTCCAACTTGATG
TTGACGTTGTAGGCGCCGGGCAGCTGCACGGGCTTCTTGGCCTTGTAGGTGGTCTTGACCTCAGCGTCGT
AGTGGCCGCCGTCCTTCAGCTTCAGCCTCTGCTTGATCTCGCCCTTCAGGGCGCCGTCCTCGGGGTACAT
CCGCTCGGAGGAGGCCTCCCAGCCCATGGTCTTCTTCTGCATTACGGGGCCGTCGGAGGGGAAGTTGGTG
CCGCGCAGCTTCACCTTGTAGATGAACTCGCCGTCCTGCAGGGAGGAGTCCTGGGTCACGGTCACCACGC
CGCCGTCCTCGAAGTTCATCACGCGCTCCCACTTGAAGCCCTCGGGGAAGGACAGCTTCAAGTAGTCGGG
GATGTCGGCGGGGTGCTTCACGTAGGCCTTGGAGCCGTACATGAACTGAGGGGACAGGATGTCCCAGGCG
AAGGGCAGGGGGCCACCCTTGGTCACCTTCAGCTTGGCGGTCTGGGTGCCCTCGTAGGGGCGGCCCTCGC
CCTCGCCCTCGATCTCGAACTCGTGGCCGTTCACGGAGCCCTCCATGTGCACCTTGAAGCGCATGAACTC
CTTGATGATGGCCATGTTATCCTCCTCGCCCTTGCTCACCATGGTGGCGACCGGTAGCGCTAGCGGATCT
GACGGTTCACTAAACCAGCTCTGCTTATATAGACCTCCCACCGTACACGCCTACCGCCCATTTGCGTCAA
TGGGGCGGAGTTGTTACGACATTTTGGAAAGTCCCGTTGATTTTGGTGCCAAAACAAACTCCCATTGACG
TCAATGGGGTGGAGACTTGGAAATCCCCGTGAGTCAAACCGCTATCCACGCCCATTGATGTACTGCCAAA
ACCGCATCACCATGGTAATAGCGATGACTAATACGTAGATGTACTGCCAAGTAGGAAAGTCCCATAAGGT
CATGTACTGGGCATAATGCCAGGCGGGCCATTTACCGTCATTGACGTCAATAGGGGGCGTACTTGGCATA
TGATACACTTGATGTACTGCCAAGTGGGCAGTTTACCGTAAATACTCCACCCATTGACGTCAATGGAAAG
TCCCTATTGGCGTTACTATGGGAACATACGTCATTATTGACGTCAATGGGCGGGGGTCGTTGGGCGGTCA
GCCAGGCGGGCCATTTACCGTAAGTTATGTAACGCGGAACTCCATATATGGGCTATGAACTAATGACCCC
GTAATTGATTACTATTAATAACTAATGCATGGCGGTAATACGGTTATCCACAGAATCAGGGGATAACGCA
GGAAAGAACATGTGAGCAAAAGGCCAGCAAAAGGCCAGGAACCGTAAAAAGGCCGCGTTGCTGGCGTTTT
TCCATAGGCTCCGCCCCCCTGACGAGCATCACAAAAATCGACGCTCAAGTCAGAGGTGGCGAAACCCGAC
AGGACTATAAAGATACCAGGCGTTTCCCCCTGGAAGCTCCCTCGTGCGCTCTCCTGTTCCGACCCTGCCG
CTTACCGGATACCTGTCCGCCTTTCTCCCTTCGGGAAGCGTGGCGCTTTCTCATAGCTCACGCTGTAGGT
ATCTCAGTTCGGTGTAGGTCGTTCGCTCCAAGCTGGGCTGTGTGCACGAACCCCCCGTTCAGCCCGACCG
CTGCGCCTTATCCGGTAACTATCGTCTTGAGTCCAACCCGGTAAGACACGACTTATCGCCACTGGCAGCA
GCCACTGGTAACAGGATTAGCAGAGCGAGGTATGTAGGCGGTGCTACAGAGTTCTTGAAGTGGTGGCCTA
ACTACGGCTACACTAGAAGAACAGTATTTGGTATCTGCGCTCTGCTGAAGCCAGTTACCTTCGGAAAAAG
AGTTGGTAGCTCTTGATCCGGCAAACAAACCACCGCTGGTAGCGGTGGTTTTTTTGTTTGCAAGCAGCAG
ATTACGCGCAGAAAAAAAGGATCTCAAGAAGATCCTTTGATCTTTTCTACGGGGTCTGACGCTCAGTGGA
ACGAAAACTCACGTTAAGGGATTTTGGTCATGAGATTATCAAAAAGGATCTTCACCTAGATCCTTTTAAA
TTAAAAATGAAGTTTTAAATCAATCTAAAGTATATATGAGTAACCTGAGGCTATGGCAGGGCCTGCCGCC
CCGACGTTGGCTGCGAGCCCTGGGCCTTCACCCGAACTTGGGGGGTGGGGTGGGGAAAAGGAAGAAACGC
GGGCGTATTGGCCCCAATGGGGTCTCGGTGGGGTATCGACAGAGTGCCAGCCCTGGGACCGAACCCCGCG
TTTATGAACAAACGACCCAACACCGTGCGTTTTATTCTGTCTTTTTATTGCCGTCATAGCGCGGGTTCCT
TCCGGTATTGTCTCCTTCCGTGTTTCAGTTAGCCTCCCCCTAGGGTGGGCGAAGAACTCCAGCATGAGAT
CCCCGCGCTGGAGGATCATCCAGCCGGCGTCCCGGAAAACGATTCCGAAGCCCAACCTTTCATAGAAGGC
GGCGGTGGAATCGAAATCTCGTGATGGCAGGTTGGGCGTCGCTTGGTCGGTCATTTCGAACCCCAGAGTC
CCGCTCAGAAGAACTCGTCAAGAAGGCGATAGAAGGCGATGCGCTGCGAATCGGGAGCGGCGATACCGTA
AAGCACGAGGAAGCGGTCAGCCCATTCGCCGCCAAGCTCTTCAGCAATATCACGGGTAGCCAACGCTATG
TCCTGATAGCGGTCCGCCACACCCAGCCGGCCACAGTCGATGAATCCAGAAAAGCGGCCATTTTCCACCA
TGATATTCGGCAAGCAGGCATCGCCATGGGTCACGACGAGATCCTCGCCGTCGGGCATGCTCGCCTTGAG
CCTGGCGAACAGTTCGGCTGGCGCGAGCCCCTGATGCTCTTCGTCCAGATCATCCTGATCGACAAGACCG
GCTTCCATCCGAGTACGTGCTCGCTCGATGCGATGTTTCGCTTGGTGGTCGAATGGGCAGGTAGCCGGAT
CAAGCGTATGCAGCCGCCGCATTGCATCAGCCATGATGGATACTTTCTCGGCAGGAGCAAGGTGAGATGA
CAGGAGATCCTGCCCCGGCACTTCGCCCAATAGCAGCCAGTCCCTTCCCGCTTCAGTGACAACGTCGAGC
ACAGCTGCGCAAGGAACGCCCGTCGTGGCCAGCCACGATAGCCGCGCTGCCTCGTCTTGCAGTTCATTCA
GGGCACCGGACAGGTCGGTCTTGACAAAAAGAACCGGGCGCCCCTGCGCTGACAGCCGGAACACGGCGGC
ATCAGAGCAGCCGATTGTCTGTTGTGCCCAGTCATAGCCGAATAGCCTCTCCACCCAAGCGGCCGGAGAA
CCTGCGTGCAATCCATCTTGTTCAATCATGCGAAACGATCCTCATCCTGTCTCTTGATCGATCTTTGCAA
AAGCCTAGGCCTCCAAAAAAGCCTCCTCACTACTTCTGGAATAGCTCAGAGGCCGAGGCGGCCTCGGCCT
CTGCATAAATAAAAAAAATTAGTCAGCCATGGGGCGGAGAATGGGCGGAACTGGGCGGAGTTAGGGGCGG
GATGGGCGGAGTTAGGGGCGGGACTATGGTTGCTGACTAATTGAGATGCATGCTTTGCATACTTCTGCCT
GCTGGGGAGCCTGGGGACTTTCCACACCTGGTTGCTGACTAATTGAGATGCATGCTTTGCATACTTCTGC
CTGCTGGGGAGCCTGGGGACTTTCCACACCCTAACTGACACACATTCCACAGCTGGTTCTTTCCGCCTCA
GGACTCTTCCTTTTTCAATATTATTGAAGCATTTATCAGGGTTATTGTCTCATGAGCGGATACATATTTG
AATGTATTTAGAAAAATAAACAAATAGGGGTTCCGCGCACATTTCCCCGAAAAGTGCCAC
