>Addgene plasmid #228806 | mCherry_SeV_Nucleoprotein | depositor partial sequence | sequence record 449809 | Partial sequence of the Nucleoprotein insert
CCGTTCGATCTTTAGCTCTAGGAGGAGCGAAAGTATTAATAAGTCGGGAGGAGGTGCTGTTATCCCCGGC
CAGAGGAGCACAGTCTCAGTGTTCGTACTAGGCCCAAGTGTGACTGATGATGCAGACAAGTTATTCATTG
CAACTACCTTCCTAGCTCACTCATTGGACACAGATAAGCAGCACTCTCAGAGAGGGGGGTTCCTCGTCTC
TCTGCTTGCCATGGCTTACAGTAGTCCAGAATTGTACTTGACAACAAACGGAGTAAACGCCGATGTCAAA
TATGTGATCTACAACATAGAGAAAGACCCTAAGAGGACGAAGACAGACGGATTCATTGTGAAGACGAGAG
ATATGGAATATGAGAGGACCACAGAATGGCTGTTTGGACCTATGGTCAACAAGAGCCCACTCTTCCAGGG
TCAACGGGATGCTGCAGACCCTGACACACTCCTTCAAATCTATGGGTATCCTGCATGCCTAGGAGCAATA
ATTGTCCAAGTCTGGATTGTGCTGGTGAAGGCCATCACAAGCAGCGCCGGCTTAAGGAAAGGGTTCTTCA
ACAGGTTAGAGGCGTTCAGACAAGACGGCACCGTGAAAGGTGCCTTAGTTTTCACTGGGGAGACAGTTGA
GGGGATAGGCTCGGTTGTGAGATCTCAGCAAAGCCTTGTATCTCTCATGGTTGAGACCCTTGTGACTATG
AATACTGCAAGATCTGATCTCACCACATTAGAGAAGAACATCCAGATCGTTGGGAACTACATCCGAGATG
CAGGGCTGGCTTCCTTCATGAACACTATTAAATATGGGGTGGAAACAAAGATGGCAGCTCTAACGTTGTC
AAACCTGAGCCCGATATTAATAAGCTTAGAAGCCTCATAGACACCTACCTGTCAAAAGGCCCCAGAGCTC
CCTTTATCTGTATCCTCAAGACCCTGTTCATGGTGAATTTGCTCCAGGCAATTATCCTGCACTATGGAGT
TACGCCATGGGAGTCGCCGTCGTACAGAACAAGGCAATGCAGCAGTACGTCACAGGAGACATACCTTGAT
AATGGAAATGTTCTTACTAGACAAGCCGTGGCAAAGAATGCTGAATCGAAGATCAGCATGCCTTGAGATG
GAGTAGGATGACGAATACAGCCAGGGGAGGCCTCAGAACATCATCTGCCAACTTGTCAGGTGGGTATTGG
TGCTACCCAAACTACCAGGCGTTGGTCATTGAAGTAGCCTTAGAACATGCCGAAAATCTCACCTCATGAC
A
